Addgene plasmid #90550: BRCA2 A11.2 gRNA
Purpose: 3rd generation lentiviral gRNA plasmid targeting human BRCA2
Depositing lab: Iain Cheeseman. Depositing organization: Whitehead Institute for Biomedical Research. Publication: Large-Scale Analysis of CRISPR/Cas9 Cell-Cycle Knockouts Reveals the Diversity of p53-Dependent Responses to Cell-Cycle Defects. McKinley KL, Cheeseman IM. Dev Cell. 2017 Feb 27;40(4):405-420.e2. doi: 10.1016/j.devcel.2017.01.012. Epub 2017 Feb 16. PubMed 28216383.
Backbone
  Vector backbone: pLenti-sgRNA
  Backbone manufacturer: Eric Lander & David Sabatini labs (Addgene plasmid #71409)
  Backbone size w/o insert (bp): 9151
  Vector type: Lentiviral, CRISPR
  Selectable markers: Puromycin
Growth in bacteria
  Bacterial resistance: Ampicillin, 100 μg/mL
  Growth temperature: 37°C
  Growth strain: NEB Stable
  Copy number: Unknown
Gene/Insert
  Gene/Insert name: BRCA2 (Guide Designation A11.2) (alt name: pKMKO series)
  gRNA/shRNA sequence: CACCGAAACCATCTTATAATCAGC
  Species: H. sapiens (human)
  Promoter: U6
  Cloning method: Restriction Enzyme; 5′ cloning site BsmBI (destroyed during cloning); 3′ cloning site BsmBI (destroyed during cloning)
  Sequencing primers: 5′ hU6-F (5'-GAGGGCCTATTTCCCATGATT-3'); 3′ EF1a-R (5'-CACGGCGACTACTGCACTTA-3')
Terms and licenses: Academic/Nonprofit Terms; Industry Terms: Not Available to Industry
Depositor comments: Please note that gRNA target sequence listed is not strictly the 20nt spacer sequence, but also contains the 5' BsmBI overhang. For more information about knockout human cell lines generated using this plasmid, please see http://cellcycleknockouts.wi.mit.edu/ .
How to cite: BRCA2 A11.2 gRNA was a gift from Iain Cheeseman (Addgene plasmid # 90550 ; http://n2t.net/addgene:90550 ; RRID:Addgene_90550)
