[The description below was written by a language model from this plasmid's Addgene catalogue record and pLannotate feature annotations shown in this document.]
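Description:
BRCA2 A11.2 gRNA is a third-generation lentiviral CRISPR plasmid built on the pLenti-sgRNA backbone to deliver a single guide RNA targeting human BRCA2. It carries no Cas9, so it is meant for use in cells that supply the nuclease separately. In E. coli it replicates from a high-copy ColE1/pUC-type origin and is selected through the AmpR β-lactamase gene. An f1 origin, lac regulatory remnants, T3/T7 promoters, and an SV40 origin and poly(A) signal are carried over from the backbone.

The viral genome is transcribed from an RSV promoter fused to a truncated HIV-1 5' LTR, making packaging Tat-independent. It contains the Ψ packaging signal with a gag fragment, the RRE for Rev-dependent nuclear export, a cPPT/CTS element, and a self-inactivating ΔU3 3' LTR that silences LTR promoter activity after integration. Between the LTRs, a human U6 RNA polymerase III promoter drives the BRCA2 spacer, which was cloned into BsmBI sites that were destroyed in the process. The spacer is fused to the S. pyogenes guide scaffold, which the annotation labels as a tracrRNA fragment. Downstream, an EF-1α core promoter expresses puromycin N-acetyltransferase, followed by a WPRE to enhance transcript expression, allowing puromycin selection of transduced mammalian cells.

The depositor notes that the listed guide sequence includes the 5' BsmBI overhang rather than only the 20-nt spacer. The sequenced record is 7,301 nt, shorter than the 9,151 bp listed for the empty backbone; the record does not explain this difference. The plasmid belongs to a guide series used for a large-scale analysis of Cas9 knockouts of cell-cycle genes and p53-dependent responses in human cells.
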