Features (pLannotate 1.2.2; 27 found; start..end, strand, type, name):
     85..106     +  protein_bind   CAP binding site: CAP binding activates transcription in the presence of cAMP. E. coli catabolite activator protein
    121..151     +  promoter       lac promoter: promoter for the E. coli lac operon
    159..175     +  protein_bind   lac operator: The lac repressor binds to the lac operator to inhibit transcription in E. coli. This inhibition can be relieved by adding lactose or isopropyl-β-D-thiogalactopyranoside (IPTG). lac repressor encoded by lacI
    220..238     +  promoter       T3 promoter: promoter for bacteriophage T3 RNA polymerase
    266..492     +  promoter       RSV promoter: Rous sarcoma virus enhancer/promoter
    493..673     +  LTR            5' LTR (truncated): truncated 5' long terminal repeat (LTR) from HIV-1
    720..845     +  misc_feature   HIV-1 Ψ: packaging signal of human immunodeficiency virus type 1
    829..1192    +  CDS            HIV-1 gag (fragment): gag protein from human immunodeficiency virus 1; gag
   1338..1571    +  misc_feature   RRE: The Rev response element (RRE) of HIV-1 allows for Rev-dependent mRNA export from the nucleus to the cytoplasm.
   1948..1974    +  CDS            Rev (fragment): human immunodeficiency virus 1 (HIV-1) Rev protein; rev; enhances nuclear export of unspliced and incompletely spliced viral mRNAs
   1978..2218    +  promoter       U6 promoter: RNA polymerase III promoter for human U6 snRNA
   2265..2332    +  misc_RNA       tracrRNA (fragment): trans-activating CRISPR RNA for the Streptococcus pyogenes CRISPR/Cas9 system
   2381..2498    +  misc_feature   cPPT/CTS: central polypurine tract and central termination sequence of HIV-1
   2567..2778    +  promoter       EF-1α core promoter: core promoter for human elongation factor EF-1α
   2804..3403    +  CDS            PuroR (fragment): puromycin N-acetyltransferase; pac from Streptomyces; confers resistance to puromycin
   3419..4007    +  misc_feature   WPRE: woodchuck hepatitis virus posttranscriptional regulatory element
   4058..4077    +  misc_feature   cPPT/CTS (fragment): central polypurine tract and central termination sequence of HIV-1
   4079..4312    +  LTR            3' LTR (ΔU3): self-inactivating 3' long terminal repeat (LTR) from HIV-1
   4390..4511    +  polyA_signal   SV40 poly(A) signal: SV40 polyadenylation signal
   4551..4686    +  rep_origin     SV40 ori: SV40 origin of replication
   4707..4725    -  promoter       T7 promoter: promoter for bacteriophage T7 RNA polymerase
   4733..4888    +  CDS            lacZα (fragment): LacZα fragment of β-galactosidase; lacZ fragment
   4893..5321    +  rep_origin     f1 ori (sequence partly withheld): f1 bacteriophage origin of replication; arrow indicates direction of (+) strand synthesis
   5374..5478    +  promoter       AmpR promoter: bla
   5479..6339    +  CDS            AmpR: β-lactamase; bla; confers resistance to ampicillin, carbenicillin, and related antibiotics
   6510..7098    +  rep_origin     ori: high-copy-number ColE1/pMB1/pBR322/pUC origin of replication
   7281..72      +  CDS            lacI (fragment) (across the origin): lac repressor; lacI; The lac repressor binds to the lac operator to inhibit transcription in E. coli. This inhibition can be relieved by adding lactose or isopropyl-β-D-thiogalactopyranoside (IPTG).
>Addgene plasmid #90550 | BRCA2 A11.2 gRNA | addgene full sequence | sequence record 183432 | Addgene NGS Result
TCTCCCCGCGCGTTGGCCGATTCATTAATGCAGCTGGCACGACAGGTTTCCCGACTGGAAAGCGGGCAGT
GAGCGCAACGCAATTAATGTGAGTTAGCTCACTCATTAGGCACCCCAGGCTTTACACTTTATGCTTCCGG
CTCGTATGTTGTGTGGAATTGTGAGCGGATAACAATTTCACACAGGAAACAGCTATGACCATGATTACGC
CAAGCGCGCAATTAACCCTCACTAAAGGGAACAAAAGCTGGAGCTGCAAGCTTAATGTAGTCTTATGCAA
TACTCTTGTAGTCTTGCAACATGGTAACGATGAGTTAGCAACATGCCTTACAAGGAGAGAAAAAGCACCG
TGCATGCCGATTGGTGGAAGTAAGGTGGTACGATCGTGCCTTATTAGGAAGGCAACAGACGGGTCTGACA
TGGATTGGACGAACCACTGAATTGCCGCATTGCAGAGATATTGTATTTAAGTGCCTAGCTCGATACATAA
ACGGGTCTCTCTGGTTAGACCAGATCTGAGCCTGGGAGCTCTCTGGCTAACTAGGGAACCCACTGCTTAA
GCCTCAATAAAGCTTGCCTTGAGTGCTTCAAGTAGTGTGTGCCCGTCTGTTGTGTGACTCTGGTAACTAG
AGATCCCTCAGACCCTTTTAGTCAGTGTGGAAAATCTCTAGCAGTGGCGCCCGAACAGGGACTTGAAAGC
GAAAGGGAAACCAGAGGAGCTCTCTCGACGCAGGACTCGGCTTGCTGAAGCGCGCACGGCAAGAGGCGAG
GGGCGGCGACTGGTGAGTACGCCAAAAATTTTGACTAGCGGAGGCTAGAAGGAGAGAGATGGGTGCGAGA
GCGTCAGTATTAAGCGGGGGAGAATTAGATCGCGATGGGAAAAAATTCGGTTAAGGCCAGGGGGAAAGAA
AAAATATAAATTAAAACATATAGTATGGGCAAGCAGGGAGCTAGAACGATTCGCAGTTAATCCTGGCCTG
TTAGAAACATCAGAAGGCTGTAGACAAATACTGGGACAGCTACAACCATCCCTTCAGACAGGATCAGAAG
AACTTAGATCATTATATAATACAGTAGCAACCCTCTATTGTGTGCATCAAAGGATAGAGATAAAAGACAC
CAAGGAAGCTTTAGACAAGATAGAGGAAGAGCAAAACAAAAGTAAGACCACCGCACAGCAAGCGGCCGCT
GATCTTCAGACCTGGAGGAGGAGATATGAGGGACAATTGGAGAAGTGAATTATATAAATATAAAGTAGTA
AAAATTGAACCATTAGGAGTAGCACCCACCAAGGCAAAGAGAAGAGTGGTGCAGAGAGAAAAAAGAGCAG
TGGGAATAGGAGCTTTGTTCCTTGGGTTCTTGGGAGCAGCAGGAAGCACTATGGGCGCAGCGTCAATGAC
GCTGACGGTACAGGCCAGACAATTATTGTCTGGTATAGTGCAGCAGCAGAACAATTTGCTGAGGGCTATT
GAGGCGCAACAGCATCTGTTGCAACTCACAGTCTGGGGCATCAAGCAGCTCCAGGCAAGAATCCTGGCTG
TGGAAAGATACCTAAAGGATCAACAGCTCCTGGGGATTTGGGGTTGCTCTGGAAAACTCATTTGCACCAC
TGCTGTGCCTTGGAATGCTAGTTGGAGTAATAAATCTCTGGAACAGATTTGGAATCACACGACCTGGATG
GAGTGGGACAGAGAAATTAACAATTACACAAGCTTAATACACTCCTTAATTGAAGAATCGCAAAACCAGC
AAGAAAAGAATGAACAAGAATTATTGGAATTAGATAAATGGGCAAGTTTGTGGAATTGGTTTAACATAAC
AAATTGGCTGTGGTATATAAAATTATTCATAATGATAGTAGGAGGCTTGGTAGGTTTAAGAATAGTTTTT
GCTGTACTTTCTATAGTGAATAGAGTTAGGCAGGGATATTCACCATTATCGTTTCAGACCCACCTCCCAA
CCCCGAGGGGACCCAGAGAGGGCCTATTTCCCATGATTCCTTCATATTTGCATATACGATACAAGGCTGT
TAGAGAGATAATTAGAATTAATTTGACTGTAAACACAAAGATATTAGTACAAAATACGTGACGTAGAAAG
TAATAATTTCTTGGGTAGTTTGCAGTTTTAAAATTATGTTTTAAAATGGACTATCATATGCTTACCGTAA
CTTGAAAGTATTTCGATTTCTTGGCTTTATATATCTTGTGGAAAGGACGAAACACCGAAACCATCTTATA
ATCAGCGTTTAAGAGCTATGCTGGAAACAGCATAGCAAGTTTAAATAAGGCTAGTCCGTTATCAACTTGA
AAAAGTGGCACCGAGTCGGTGCTTTTTTTGAATTCTAGATCTTGAGACAAATGGCAGTATTCATCCACAA
TTTTAAAAGAAAAGGGGGGATTGGGGGGTACAGTGCAGGGGAAAGAATAGTAGACATAATAGCAACAGAC
ATACAAACTAAAGAATTACAAAAACAAATTACAAAAATTCAAAATTTTCGGGTTTATTACAGGGACAGCA
GAGATCCACTTTGGCGCCGGCTCGAGTGGCTCCGGTGCCCGTCAGTGGGCAGAGCGCACATCGCCCACAG
TCCCCGAGAAGTTGGGGGGAGGGGTCGGCAATTGAACCGGTGCCTAGAGAAGGTGGCGCGGGGTAAACTG
GGAAAGTGATGTCGTGTACTGGCTCCGCCTTTTTCCCGAGGGTGGGGGAGAACCGTATATAAGTGCAGTA
GTCGCCGTGAACGTTCTTTTTCGCAACGGGTTTGCCGCCAGAACACAGGTGTCGTGACGCGGGATCCGCC
ACCATGACCGAGTACAAGCCCACGGTGCGCCTCGCCACCCGCGACGACGTCCCCAGGGCCGTACGCACCC
TCGCCGCCGCGTTCGCCGACTACCCCGCCACGCGCCACACCGTCGATCCGGACCGCCACATCGAGCGGGT
CACCGAGCTGCAAGAACTCTTCCTCACGCGCGTCGGGCTCGACATCGGCAAGGTGTGGGTCGCGGACGAC
GGCGCCGCGGTGGCGGTCTGGACCACGCCGGAGAGCGTCGAAGCGGGGGCGGTGTTCGCCGAGATCGGCC
CGCGCATGGCCGAGTTGAGCGGTTCCCGGCTGGCCGCGCAGCAACAGATGGAAGGCCTCCTGGCGCCGCA
CCGGCCCAAGGAGCCCGCGTGGTTCCTGGCCACCGTCGGAGTCTCGCCCGACCACCAGGGCAAGGGTCTG
GGCAGCGCCGTCGTGCTCCCCGGAGTGGAGGCGGCCGAGCGCGCCGGGGTGCCCGCCTTCCTGGAGACCT
CCGCGCCCCGCAACCTCCCCTTCTACGAGCGGCTCGGCTTCACCGTCACCGCCGACGTCGAGGTGCCCGA
AGGACCGCGCACCTGGTGCATGACCCGCAAGCCCGGTGCCTGAACGCGTTAAGTCGACAATCAACCTCTG
GATTACAAAATTTGTGAAAGATTGACTGGTATTCTTAACTATGTTGCTCCTTTTACGCTATGTGGATACG
CTGCTTTAATGCCTTTGTATCATGCTATTGCTTCCCGTATGGCTTTCATTTTCTCCTCCTTGTATAAATC
CTGGTTGCTGTCTCTTTATGAGGAGTTGTGGCCCGTTGTCAGGCAACGTGGCGTGGTGTGCACTGTGTTT
GCTGACGCAACCCCCACTGGTTGGGGCATTGCCACCACCTGTCAGCTCCTTTCCGGGACTTTCGCTTTCC
CCCTCCCTATTGCCACGGCGGAACTCATCGCCGCCTGCCTTGCCCGCTGCTGGACAGGGGCTCGGCTGTT
GGGCACTGACAATTCCGTGGTGTTGTCGGGGAAATCATCGTCCTTTCCTTGGCTGCTCGCCTGTGTTGCC
ACCTGGATTCTGCGCGGGACGTCCTTCTGCTACGTCCCTTCGGCCCTCAATCCAGCGGACCTTCCTTCCC
GCGGCCTGCTGCCGGCTCTGCGGCCTCTTCCGCGTCTTCGCCTTCGCCCTCAGACGAGTCGGATCTCCCT
TTGGGCCGCCTCCCCGCGTCGACTTTAAGACCAATGACTTACAAGGCAGCTGTAGATCTTAGCCACTTTT
TAAAAGAAAAGGGGGGACTGGAAGGGCTAATTCACTCCCAACGAAGACAAGATCTGCTTTTTGCTTGTAC
TGGGTCTCTCTGGTTAGACCAGATCTGAGCCTGGGAGCTCTCTGGCTAACTAGGGAACCCACTGCTTAAG
CCTCAATAAAGCTTGCCTTGAGTGCTTCAAGTAGTGTGTGCCCGTCTGTTGTGTGACTCTGGTAACTAGA
GATCCCTCAGACCCTTTTAGTCAGTGTGGAAAATCTCTAGCAGTACGTATAGTAGTTCATGTCATCTTAT
TATTCAGTATTTATAACTTGCAAAGAAATGAATATCAGAGAGTGAGAGGAACTTGTTTATTGCAGCTTAT
AATGGTTACAAATAAAGCAATAGCATCACAAATTTCACAAATAAAGCATTTTTTTCACTGCATTCTAGTT
GTGGTTTGTCCAAACTCATCAATGTATCTTATCATGTCTGGCTCTAGCTATCCCGCCCCTAACTCCGCCC
ATCCCGCCCCTAACTCCGCCCAGTTCCGCCCATTCTCCGCCCCATGGCTGACTAATTTTTTTTATTTATG
CAGAGGCCGAGGCCGCCTCGGCCTCTGAGCTATTCCAGAAGTAGTGAGGAGGCTTTTTTGGAGGCCTAGG
GACGTACCCAATTCGCCCTATAGTGAGTCGTATTACGCGCGCTCACTGGCCGTCGTTTTACAACGTCGTG
ACTGGGAAAACCCTGGCGTTACCCAACTTAATCGCCTTGCAGCACATCCCCCTTTCGCCAGCTGGCGTAA
TAGCGAAGAGGCCCGCACCGATCGCCCTTCCCAACAGTTGCGCAGCCTGAATGGCGAATGGG
[124 nt withheld, positions 4893-5016]
C
[91 nt withheld, positions 5018-5108]
A
[49 nt withheld, positions 5110-5158]
CCTTTGACGTTGGAGTCCACGTTCTTT
[37 nt withheld, positions 5186-5222]
ACCCTATCTCGGTCTATTCTTTTGATTTATAAGGGATTTTGCCGATTTCGGCCTATTGGTTAAAAAATGA
GCTGATTTAACAAAAATTTAACGCGAATTTTAACAAAATATTAACGCTTACAATTTAGGTGGCACTTTTC
GGGGAAATGTGCGCGGAACCCCTATTTGTTTATTTTTCTAAATACATTCAAATATGTATCCGCTCATGAG
ACAATAACCCTGATAAATGCTTCAATAATATTGAAAAAGGAAGAGTATGAGTATTCAACATTTCCGTGTC
GCCCTTATTCCCTTTTTTGCGGCATTTTGCCTTCCTGTTTTTGCTCACCCAGAAACGCTGGTGAAAGTAA
AAGATGCTGAAGATCAGTTGGGTGCACGAGTGGGTTACATCGAACTGGATCTCAACAGCGGTAAGATCCT
TGAGAGTTTTCGCCCCGAAGAACGTTTTCCAATGATGAGCACTTTTAAAGTTCTGCTATGTGGCGCGGTA
TTATCCCGTATTGACGCCGGGCAAGAGCAACTCGGTCGCCGCATACACTATTCTCAGAATGACTTGGTTG
AGTACTCACCAGTCACAGAAAAGCATCTTACGGATGGCATGACAGTAAGAGAATTATGCAGTGCTGCCAT
AACCATGAGTGATAACACTGCGGCCAACTTACTTCTGACAACGATCGGAGGACCGAAGGAGCTAACCGCT
TTTTTGCACAACATGGGGGATCATGTAACTCGCCTTGATCGTTGGGAACCGGAGCTGAATGAAGCCATAC
CAAACGACGAGCGTGACACCACGATGCCTGTAGCAATGGCAACAACGTTGCGCAAACTATTAACTGGCGA
ACTACTTACTCTAGCTTCCCGGCAACAATTAATAGACTGGATGGAGGCGGATAAAGTTGCAGGACCACTT
CTGCGCTCGGCCCTTCCGGCTGGCTGGTTTATTGCTGATAAATCTGGAGCCGGTGAGCGTGGGTCTCGCG
GTATCATTGCAGCACTGGGGCCAGATGGTAAGCCCTCCCGTATCGTAGTTATCTACACGACGGGGAGTCA
GGCAACTATGGATGAACGAAATAGACAGATCGCTGAGATAGGTGCCTCACTGATTAAGCATTGGTAACTG
TCAGACCAAGTTTACTCATATATACTTTAGATTGATTTAAAACTTCATTTTTAATTTAAAAGGATCTAGG
TGAAGATCCTTTTTGATAATCTCATGACCAAAATCCCTTAACGTGAGTTTTCGTTCCACTGAGCGTCAGA
CCCCGTAGAAAAGATCAAAGGATCTTCTTGAGATCCTTTTTTTCTGCGCGTAATCTGCTGCTTGCAAACA
AAAAAACCACCGCTACCAGCGGTGGTTTGTTTGCCGGATCAAGAGCTACCAACTCTTTTTCCGAAGGTAA
CTGGCTTCAGCAGAGCGCAGATACCAAATACTGTTCTTCTAGTGTAGCCGTAGTTAGGCCACCACTTCAA
GAACTCTGTAGCACCGCCTACATACCTCGCTCTGCTAATCCTGTTACCAGTGGCTGCTGCCAGTGGCGAT
AAGTCGTGTCTTACCGGGTTGGACTCAAGACGATAGTTACCGGATAAGGCGCAGCGGTCGGGCTGAACGG
GGGGTTCGTGCACACAGCCCAGCTTGGAGCGAACGACCTACACCGAACTGAGATACCTACAGCGTGAGCT
ATGAGAAAGCGCCACGCTTCCCGAAGGGAGAAAGGCGGACAGGTATCCGGTAAGCGGCAGGGTCGGAACA
GGAGAGCGCACGAGGGAGCTTCCAGGGGGAAACGCCTGGTATCTTTATAGTCCTGTCGGGTTTCGCCACC
TCTGACTTGAGCGTCGATTTTTGTGATGCTCGTCAGGGGGGCGGAGCCTATGGAAAAACGCCAGCAACGC
GGCCTTTTTACGGTTCCTGGCCTTTTGCTGGCCTTTTGCTCACATGTTCTTTCCTGCGTTATCCCCTGAT
TCTGTGGATAACCGTATTACCGCCTTTGAGTGAGCTGATACCGCTCGCCGCAGCCGAACGACCGAGCGCA
GCGAGTCAGTGAGCGAGGAAGCGGAAGAGCGCCCAATACGCAAACCGCC
